Addgene plasmid #205170: pAG1242 NLS-mCherry-FIREtag
Purpose: Expresses NLS-mCherry-FIREtag in mammalian cells
Depositing lab: Arnaud Gautier. Publication: A fluorogenic chemically induced dimerization technology for controlling, imaging and sensing protein proximity. Bottone S, Joliot O, Cakil ZV, El Hajji L, Rakotoarison LM, Boncompain G, Perez F, Gautier A. Nat Methods. 2023 Aug 28. doi: 10.1038/s41592-023-01988-8. PubMed 37640938.
Backbone
  Vector backbone: pIRES
  Backbone size w/o insert (bp): 4005
  Vector type: Mammalian Expression
  Selectable markers: Neomycin (select with G418)
Growth in bacteria
  Bacterial resistance: Kanamycin, 50 μg/mL
  Growth temperature: 37°C
  Growth strain: DH5alpha
  Copy number: High Copy
Gene/Insert
  Gene/Insert name: NLS-mCherry-FIREtag
  Cloning method: Gibson Cloning
  Sequencing primers: 5′ cgcaaatgggcggtaggcgtg
Terms and licenses: Academic/Nonprofit Terms; Industry Terms: Not Available to Industry
How to cite: pAG1242 NLS-mCherry-FIREtag was a gift from Arnaud Gautier (Addgene plasmid # 205170 ; http://n2t.net/addgene:205170 ; RRID:Addgene_205170)
