[The description below was written by a language model from this plasmid's Addgene catalogue record and pLannotate feature annotations shown in this document.]
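Description:
pAG1242 NLS-mCherry-FIREtag is a mammalian expression plasmid, listed as built on a pIRES backbone, that drives constitutive production of a nuclear-targeted red fluorescent fusion protein. It is maintained in E. coli at high copy through a ColE1/pUC-type origin and also carries an f1 origin. A single NeoR/KanR (Tn5 aminoglycoside phosphotransferase) gene serves both hosts. A bacterial bla-type promoter directly upstream gives kanamycin resistance in bacteria, while the adjacent SV40 enhancer/early promoter and a downstream HSV TK polyadenylation signal allow G418 selection of transfected mammalian cells. No IRES element appears in the annotated feature table despite the backbone name. Short ble and bGH poly(A) fragments are also annotated and look like backbone remnants.

The expression cassette consists of the CMV immediate early enhancer and promoter, the fusion open reading frame, and an SV40 poly(A) signal. The annotation finds the full mCherry coding sequence followed by a very short segment matched to Y-FAST, the photoactive-yellow-protein-derived fluorogen-binding tag. This segment presumably corresponds to FIREtag, a small fragment of that family. The NLS is not annotated as a feature, though the gap between the cloning-site remnant and mCherry is consistent with the N-terminal position implied by the name. The short SV40 large T antigen fragment after the tag lies next to the poly(A) signal and may simply belong to that SV40-derived region.

The associated publication describes a fluorogenic chemically induced dimerization technology for controlling, imaging and sensing protein proximity. In that context, this plasmid likely supplies a nuclear, mCherry-marked FIREtag partner, although the record states only that it expresses the fusion in mammalian cells.
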