Features (pLannotate 1.2.2; 15 found; start..end, strand, type, name):
     61..364     +  enhancer       CMV enhancer: human cytomegalovirus immediate early enhancer
    365..568     +  promoter       CMV promoter: human cytomegalovirus (CMV) immediate early promoter
    591..614     +  misc_feature   MCS (fragment): multiple cloning site
    654..1361    +  CDS            mCherry: mCherry is a basic (constitutively fluorescent) red fluorescent protein published in 2004, derived from Discosoma sp.. It is reported to be a very rapidly-maturing monomer with low acid sensitivity.
   1377..1412    +  CDS            Y-FAST (fragment): small protein tag, derived from photoactive yellow protein, that allows in vivo fluorescent labeling by addition of a cell-permeant fluorogen (Plamont et al., 2016)
   1434..1517    +  CDS            large T antigen (fragment): large T antigen from SV40 (simian virus 40)
   1540..1661    +  polyA_signal   SV40 poly(A) signal: SV40 polyadenylation signal
   1695..2123    -  rep_origin     f1 ori (sequence partly withheld): f1 bacteriophage origin of replication; arrow indicates direction of (+) strand synthesis
   2150..2254    +  promoter       AmpR promoter: bla
   2256..2613    +  promoter       SV40 promoter: SV40 enhancer and early promoter
   2648..3442    +  CDS            NeoR/KanR: aminoglycoside phosphotransferase from Tn5; aph(3')-II (or nptII); confers resistance to neomycin, kanamycin, and G418 (Geneticin®)
   3463..3615    +  CDS            ble (fragment): BLE_KLEPN - Experimental evidence at protein level: Swiss-Prot protein existence level 1. Binding protein with a strong affinity to the bleomycin family of antibiotics. Binds to CL990; an antimitotic-antibiotic compound. From Klebsiella pneumoniae.
   3674..3721    +  polyA_signal   HSV TK poly(A) signal: herpes simplex virus thymidine kinase polyadenylation signal (Cole and Stacy, 1985)
   3812..3828    -  polyA_signal   bGH poly(A) signal (fragment): bovine growth hormone polyadenylation signal
   4050..4638    +  rep_origin     ori: high-copy-number ColE1/pMB1/pBR322/pUC origin of replication
>Addgene plasmid #205170 | pAG1242 NLS-mCherry-FIREtag | addgene full sequence | sequence record 406789 | Addgene NGS Result
TAGTTATTAATAGTAATCAATTACGGGGTCATTAGTTCATAGCCCATATATGGAGTTCCGCGTTACATAA
CTTACGGTAAATGGCCCGCCTGGCTGACCGCCCAACGACCCCCGCCCATTGACGTCAATAATGACGTATG
TTCCCATAGTAACGCCAATAGGGACTTTCCATTGACGTCAATGGGTGGAGTATTTACGGTAAACTGCCCA
CTTGGCAGTACATCAAGTGTATCATATGCCAAGTACGCCCCCTATTGACGTCAATGACGGTAAATGGCCC
GCCTGGCATTATGCCCAGTACATGACCTTATGGGACTTTCCTACTTGGCAGTACATCTACGTATTAGTCA
TCGCTATTACCATGGTGATGCGGTTTTGGCAGTACATCAATGGGCGTGGATAGCGGTTTGACTCACGGGG
ATTTCCAAGTCTCCACCCCATTGACGTCAATGGGAGTTTGTTTTGGCACCAAAATCAACGGGACTTTCCA
AAATGTCGTAACAACTCCGCCCCATTGACGCAAATGGGCGGTAGGCGTGTACGGTGGGAGGTCTATATAA
GCAGAGCTGGTTTAGTGAACCGTCAGATCCGCTAGCGCTACCGGACTCAGATCTATGCCAAAAAAGAAAA
GAAAAGTTTCCGGAGGAGGCGGCATGGTGAGCAAGGGCGAGGAGGATAACATGGCCATCATCAAGGAGTT
CATGCGCTTCAAGGTGCACATGGAGGGCTCCGTGAACGGCCACGAGTTCGAGATCGAGGGCGAGGGCGAG
GGCCGCCCCTACGAGGGCACCCAGACCGCCAAGCTGAAGGTGACCAAGGGTGGCCCCCTGCCCTTCGCCT
GGGACATCCTGTCCCCTCAGTTCATGTACGGCTCCAAGGCCTACGTGAAGCACCCCGCCGACATCCCCGA
CTACTTGAAGCTGTCCTTCCCCGAGGGCTTCAAGTGGGAGCGCGTGATGAACTTCGAGGACGGCGGCGTG
GTGACCGTGACCCAGGACTCCTCCCTGCAGGACGGCGAGTTCATCTACAAGGTGAAGCTGCGCGGCACCA
ACTTCCCCTCCGACGGCCCCGTAATGCAGAAGAAGACCATGGGCTGGGAGGCCTCCTCCGAGCGGATGTA
CCCCGAGGACGGCGCCCTGAAGGGCGAGATCAAGCAGAGGCTGAAGCTGAAGGACGGCGGCCACTACGAC
GCTGAGGTCAAGACCACCTACAAGGCCAAGAAGCCCGTGCAGCTGCCCGGCGCCTACAACGTCAACATCA
AGTTGGACATCACCTCCCACAACGAGGACTACACCATCGTGGAACAGTACGAACGCGCCGAGGGCCGCCA
CTCCACCGGCGGCATGGACGAGCTGTACAAGTCTAGAGGCGGCGGCTCCGGTGACAGATATTGGGTCTTT
GTGAAACGGGTGTAATGAGCGGCCGCGACTCTAGATCATAATCAGCCATACCACATTTGTAGAGGTTTTA
CTTGCTTTAAAAAACCTCCCACACCTCCCCCTGAACCTGAAACATAAAATGAATGCAATTGTTGTTGTTA
ACTTGTTTATTGCAGCTTATAATGGTTACAAATAAAGCAATAGCATCACAAATTTCACAAATAAAGCATT
TTTTTCACTGCATTCTAGTTGTGGTTTGTCCAAACTCATCAATGTATCTTAAGGCGTAAATTGTAAGCGT
TAATATTTTGTTAAAATTCGCGTTAAATTTTTGTTAAATCAGCTCATTTTTTAACCAATAGGCCGAAATC
GGCAAAATCCCTTATAAATCAAAAGAATAGACCGAGATAGGGT
[37 nt withheld, positions 1794-1830]
AAAGAACGTGGACTCCAACGTCAAAGG
[49 nt withheld, positions 1858-1906]
T
[91 nt withheld, positions 1908-1998]
G
[124 nt withheld, positions 2000-2123]
CAGGTGGCACTTTTCGGGGAAATGTGCGCGGAACCCCTATTTGTTTATTTTTCTAAATACATTCAAATAT
GTATCCGCTCATGAGACAATAACCCTGATAAATGCTTCAATAATATTGAAAAAGGAAGAGTCCTGAGGCG
GAAAGAACCAGCTGTGGAATGTGTGTCAGTTAGGGTGTGGAAAGTCCCCAGGCTCCCCAGCAGGCAGAAG
TATGCAAAGCATGCATCTCAATTAGTCAGCAACCAGGTGTGGAAAGTCCCCAGGCTCCCCAGCAGGCAGA
AGTATGCAAAGCATGCATCTCAATTAGTCAGCAACCATAGTCCCGCCCCTAACTCCGCCCATCCCGCCCC
TAACTCCGCCCAGTTCCGCCCATTCTCCGCCCCATGGCTGACTAATTTTTTTTATTTATGCAGAGGCCGA
GGCCGCCTCGGCCTCTGAGCTATTCCAGAAGTAGTGAGGAGGCTTTTTTGGAGGCCTAGGCTTTTGCAAA
GATCGATCAAGAGACAGGATGAGGATCGTTTCGCATGATTGAACAAGATGGATTGCACGCAGGTTCTCCG
GCCGCTTGGGTGGAGAGGCTATTCGGCTATGACTGGGCACAACAGACAATCGGCTGCTCTGATGCCGCCG
TGTTCCGGCTGTCAGCGCAGGGGCGCCCGGTTCTTTTTGTCAAGACCGACCTGTCCGGTGCCCTGAATGA
ACTGCAAGACGAGGCAGCGCGGCTATCGTGGCTGGCCACGACGGGCGTTCCTTGCGCAGCTGTGCTCGAC
GTTGTCACTGAAGCGGGAAGGGACTGGCTGCTATTGGGCGAAGTGCCGGGGCAGGATCTCCTGTCATCTC
ACCTTGCTCCTGCCGAGAAAGTATCCATCATGGCTGATGCAATGCGGCGGCTGCATACGCTTGATCCGGC
TACCTGCCCATTCGACCACCAAGCGAAACATCGCATCGAGCGAGCACGTACTCGGATGGAAGCCGGTCTT
GTCGATCAGGATGATCTGGACGAAGAGCATCAGGGGCTCGCGCCAGCCGAACTGTTCGCCAGGCTCAAGG
CGAGCATGCCCGACGGCGAGGATCTCGTCGTGACCCATGGCGATGCCTGCTTGCCGAATATCATGGTGGA
AAATGGCCGCTTTTCTGGATTCATCGACTGTGGCCGGCTGGGTGTGGCGGACCGCTATCAGGACATAGCG
TTGGCTACCCGTGATATTGCTGAAGAGCTTGGCGGCGAATGGGCTGACCGCTTCCTCGTGCTTTACGGTA
TCGCCGCTCCCGATTCGCAGCGCATCGCCTTCTATCGCCTTCTTGACGAGTTCTTCTGAGCGGGACTCTG
GGGTTCGAAATGACCGACCAAGCGACGCCCAACCTGCCATCACGAGATTTCGATTCCACCGCCGCCTTCT
ATGAAAGGTTGGGCTTCGGAATCGTTTTCCGGGACGCCGGCTGGATGATCCTCCAGCGCGGGGATCTCAT
GCTGGAGTTCTTCGCCCACCCTAGGGGGAGGCTAACTGAAACACGGAAGGAGACAATACCGGAAGGAACC
CGCGCTATGACGGCAATAAAAAGACAGAATAAAACGCACGGTGTTGGGTCGTTTGTTCATAAACGCGGGG
TTCGGTCCCAGGGCTGGCACTCTGTCGATACCCCACCGAGACCCCATTGGGGCCAATACGCCCGCGTTTC
TTCCTTTTCCCCACCCCACCCCCCAAGTTCGGGTGAAGGCCCAGGGCTCGCAGCCAACGTCGGGGCGGCA
GGCCCTGCCATAGCCTCAGGTTACTCATATATACTTTAGATTGATTTAAAACTTCATTTTTAATTTAAAA
GGATCTAGGTGAAGATCCTTTTTGATAATCTCATGACCAAAATCCCTTAACGTGAGTTTTCGTTCCACTG
AGCGTCAGACCCCGTAGAAAAGATCAAAGGATCTTCTTGAGATCCTTTTTTTCTGCGCGTAATCTGCTGC
TTGCAAACAAAAAAACCACCGCTACCAGCGGTGGTTTGTTTGCCGGATCAAGAGCTACCAACTCTTTTTC
CGAAGGTAACTGGCTTCAGCAGAGCGCAGATACCAAATACTGTTCTTCTAGTGTAGCCGTAGTTAGGCCA
CCACTTCAAGAACTCTGTAGCACCGCCTACATACCTCGCTCTGCTAATCCTGTTACCAGTGGCTGCTGCC
AGTGGCGATAAGTCGTGTCTTACCGGGTTGGACTCAAGACGATAGTTACCGGATAAGGCGCAGCGGTCGG
GCTGAACGGGGGGTTCGTGCACACAGCCCAGCTTGGAGCGAACGACCTACACCGAACTGAGATACCTACA
GCGTGAGCTATGAGAAAGCGCCACGCTTCCCGAAGGGAGAAAGGCGGACAGGTATCCGGTAAGCGGCAGG
GTCGGAACAGGAGAGCGCACGAGGGAGCTTCCAGGGGGAAACGCCTGGTATCTTTATAGTCCTGTCGGGT
TTCGCCACCTCTGACTTGAGCGTCGATTTTTGTGATGCTCGTCAGGGGGGCGGAGCCTATGGAAAAACGC
CAGCAACGCGGCCTTTTTACGGTTCCTGGCCTTTTGCTGGCCTTTTGCTCACATGTTCTTTCCTGCGTTA
TCCCCTGATTCTGTGGATAACCGTATTACCGCCATGCAT
